Addgene plasmid #196859: pBactin-td-mCherry-Cdk5rap2
Purpose: Expression of Cyclin dependent kinase 5 regulatory subunit-associated protein 2 (Cdk5rap2) fused to tandem (td)-mCherry.
Depositing lab: Frank Bradke. Depositing organization: Deutsches Zentrum fuer Neurodegenerative Erkrankungen (DZNE). Publication: Centrosomal microtubule nucleation regulates radial migration of projection neurons independently of polarization in the developing brain. Vinopal S, Dupraz S, Alfadil E, Pietralla T, Bendre S, Stiess M, Falk S, Camargo Ortega G, Maghelli N, Tolic IM, Smejkal J, Gotz M, Bradke F. Neuron. 2023 Apr 19;111(8):1241-1263.e16. doi: 10.1016/j.neuron.2023.01.020. Epub 2023 Feb 15. PubMed 36796357.
Backbone
  Vector backbone: pBeta-actin-td-mCherry-CI
  Backbone size w/o insert (bp): 7437
  Vector type: Mammalian Expression
Growth in bacteria
  Bacterial resistance: Ampicillin, 100 μg/mL
  Growth temperature: 37°C
  Growth strain: DH5alpha
  Copy number: High Copy
Gene/Insert
  Gene/Insert name: td-mCherry-Cdk5rap2
  Species: R. norvegicus (rat)
  Insert size (bp): 5527
  Entrez Gene: Cdk5rap2
  Promoter: Chicken bactin (plus Chicken bactin intron)
  Cloning method: Restriction Enzyme; 5′ cloning site BglII (not destroyed); 3′ cloning site SalI (not destroyed)
  Sequencing primers: 5′ pCAG forward (5'-GCAACGTGCTGGTTATTGTG-3'); 3′ SV40pA-R (5'-GAAATTTGTGATGCTATTGC-3')
Resource information
  A portion of this plasmid was derived from a plasmid made by: pBeta-actin [Kapitein et al. , 2010]
Terms and licenses: Academic/Nonprofit Terms; Industry Terms: Not Available to Industry
How to cite: pBactin-td-mCherry-Cdk5rap2 was a gift from Frank Bradke (Addgene plasmid # 196859 ; http://n2t.net/addgene:196859 ; RRID:Addgene_196859)
