[The description below was written by a language model from this plasmid's Addgene catalogue record and pLannotate feature annotations shown in this document.]
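Description:
pBactin-td-mCherry-Cdk5rap2 is a mammalian expression plasmid of about 13 kb, built on the pBeta-actin-td-mCherry-CI backbone. It produces rat Cdk5rap2 (cyclin-dependent kinase 5 regulatory subunit-associated protein 2) as a red fluorescent fusion protein. It is propagated in E. coli through a high-copy ColE1/pUC-type origin and selected with ampicillin via the β-lactamase gene and its native promoter. The backbone also carries short remnants of lac regulatory sequences, lacZα, rop and the pBR322 bom region. These are annotated only as fragments and appear to be cloning-history leftovers rather than functional parts. No mammalian selection marker is annotated, so the plasmid appears suited to transient expression.

Transcription is driven by the chicken β-actin promoter, which spans the sequence origin. It is followed by an intron that the catalogue calls the chicken β-actin intron and the feature table annotates as a chicken β-actin/rabbit β-globin chimera. This kind of arrangement gives strong constitutive expression in many vertebrate cell types. Downstream, two mCherry coding sequences lie in tandem, forming the "td-mCherry" tag, and are followed directly by the roughly 5.5 kb Cdk5rap2 open reading frame, so the tag sits at the N-terminus of the protein. The gene was inserted between BglII and SalI sites, both of which are retained. A residual multiple cloning site, a small SV40 large T fragment and the SV40 polyadenylation signal terminate the unit.

Cdk5rap2 is a centrosomal protein with roles in centriole cohesion, spindle orientation and neurogenesis. The construct lets it be expressed and visualised in living or fixed cells. The associated study examined centrosomal microtubule nucleation during radial migration of projection neurons in the developing brain.
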