Features (pLannotate 1.2.2; 18 found; start..end, strand, type, name):
    237..1206    +  intron         chimeric intron: chimera between introns from chicken β-actin and rabbit β-globin
   1260..1967    +  CDS            mCherry: mCherry is a basic (constitutively fluorescent) red fluorescent protein published in 2004, derived from Discosoma sp.. It is reported to be a very rapidly-maturing monomer with low acid sensitivity.
   1983..2690    +  CDS            mCherry: mCherry is a basic (constitutively fluorescent) red fluorescent protein published in 2004, derived from Discosoma sp.. It is reported to be a very rapidly-maturing monomer with low acid sensitivity.
   2697..8210    +  CDS            Cdk5rap2: CK5P2_RAT - Experimental evidence at protein level: Swiss-Prot protein existence level 1. Potential regulator of CDK5 activity via its interaction with CDK5R1. Negative regulator of centriole disengagement (licensing) which maintains centriole engagement and cohesion. Involved in regulation of mitotic spindle orientation (By similarity). Plays a role in the spindle checkpoint activation by acting as a transcriptional regulator of both BUBR1 and MAD2 promoter. Required for the recruitment of AKAP9 to centrosomes (By similarity). Plays a role in neurogenesis. Contrary to higher mammalian ortholo
   8213..8240    +  misc_feature   MCS (fragment): multiple cloning site
   8259..8344    +  CDS            large T antigen (fragment): large T antigen from SV40 (simian virus 40)
   8367..8501    +  polyA_signal   SV40 poly(A) signal: SV40 polyadenylation signal
   8537..8559    -  protein_bind   lac operator (fragment): The lac repressor binds to the lac operator to inhibit transcription in E. coli. This inhibition can be relieved by adding lactose or isopropyl-β-D-thiogalactopyranoside (IPTG). lac repressor encoded by lacI
   8563..8593    -  promoter       lac promoter: promoter for the E. coli lac operon
   8608..8629    -  protein_bind   CAP binding site: CAP binding activates transcription in the presence of cAMP. E. coli catabolite activator protein
   8642..8734    -  CDS            lacI (fragment): lac repressor; lacI; The lac repressor binds to the lac operator to inhibit transcription in E. coli. This inhibition can be relieved by adding lactose or isopropyl-β-D-thiogalactopyranoside (IPTG).
   8917..9505    -  rep_origin     ori: high-copy-number ColE1/pMB1/pBR322/pUC origin of replication
   9676..10536   -  CDS            AmpR: β-lactamase; bla; confers resistance to ampicillin, carbenicillin, and related antibiotics
  10537..10641   -  promoter       AmpR promoter: bla
  10736..10771   +  CDS            rop (fragment): Rop protein, which maintains plasmids at low copy number; rop
  10873..10972   +  misc_feature   bom (fragment): basis of mobility region from pBR322
  10978..11132   -  CDS            lacZα (fragment): LacZα fragment of β-galactosidase; lacZ fragment
  12932..236     +  promoter       chicken β-actin promoter (across the origin): No description available
>Addgene plasmid #196859 | pBactin-td-mCherry-Cdk5rap2 | addgene full sequence | sequence record 391828 | Addgene NGS Result
CCCCCCCTCCCCACCCCCAATTTTGTATTTATTTATTTTTTAATTATTTTGTGCAGCGATGGGGGCGGGG
GGGGGGGGGGCGCGCGCCAGGCGGGGCGGGGCGGGGCGAGGGGCGGGGCGGGGCGAGGCGGAGAGGTGCG
GCGGCAGCCAATCAGAGCGGCGCGCTCCGAAAGTTTCCTTTTATGGCGAGGCGGCGGCGGCGGCGGCCCT
ATAAAAAGCGAAGCGCGCGGCGGGCGGGAGTCGCTGCGCGCTGCCTTCGCCCCGTGCCCCGCTCCGCCGC
CGCCTCGCGCCGCCCGCCCCGGCTCTGACTGACCGCGTTACTCCCACAGGTGAGCGGGCGGGACGGCCCT
TCTCCTCCGGGCTGTAATTAGCGCTTGGTTTAATGACGGCTCGTTTCTTTTCTGTGGCTGCGTGAAAGCC
TTAAAGGGCTCCGGGAGGGCCCTTTGTGCGGGGGGGAGCGGCTCGGGGGGTGCGTGCGTGTGTGTGTGCG
TGGGGAGCGCCGCGTGCGGCTCCGCGCTGCCCGGCGGCTGTGAGCGCTGCGGGCGCGGCGCGGGGCTTTG
TGCGCTCCGCAGTGTGCGCGAGGGGAGCGCGGCCGGGGGCGGTGCCCCGCGGTGCGGGGGGGGCTGCGAG
GGGAACAAAGGCTGCGTGCGGGGTGTGTGCGTGGGGGGGTGAGCAGGGGGTGTGGGCGCGGCGGTCGGGC
TGTAACCCCCCCCTGCACCCCCCTCCCCGAGTTGCTGAGCACGGCCCGGCTTCGGGTGCGGGGCTCCGTG
CGGGGCGTGGCGCGGGGCTCGCCGTGCCGGGCGGGGGGTGGCGGCAGGKGGGGGTGCCGGGCGGGGCGGG
GCCGCCTCGGGCCGGGGRGGGCTCGGGGGAGGGGCGCGGCGGCCCCCGGAGCGCCGGCGGCTGTCGAGGC
GCGGCGAGCCGCAGCCATTGCCTTTTATGGTAATCGTGCGAGAGGGCGCAGGGACTTCCTTTGTCCCAAA
TCTGTGCGGAGCCGAAATCTGGGAGGCGCCGCCGCACCCCCTCTAGCGGGCGCGGGGCGAAGCGGTGCGG
CGCCGGCAGGAAGGAAATGGGCGGGGAGGGCCTTCGTGCGTCGCCGCGCCGCCGTCCCCTTCTCCATCTC
CAGCCTCGGGGCTGTCCGCAGGGGGACGGCTGCCTTCGGGGGGGACGGGGCAGGGCGGGGTTCGGCTTCT
GGCGTGTGACCGGCGGGGTTTATATCTTCCCTTCTCTGTTCCTCCGCAGCCCCCAAGCTAGCAGCCACCA
TGGTCAGCAAAGGGGAAGAGGATAACATGGCCATCATCAAAGAGTTCATGCGGTTCAAGGTGCACATGGA
AGGCAGCGTGAACGGACATGAGTTCGAGATCGAAGGAGAAGGAGAGGGACGCCCTTACGAGGGAACTCAG
ACCGCAAAGCTGAAAGTGACTAAGGGTGGCCCTCTGCCGTTTGCGTGGGACATTCTGTCCCCGCAATTCA
TGTATGGCTCAAAAGCCTACGTCAAACACCCAGCTGACATCCCAGACTACCTGAAACTCAGCTTTCCGGA
AGGATTCAAGTGGGAACGCGTCATGAATTTCGAAGATGGCGGAGTGGTCACCGTGACTCAAGACAGCTCG
TTGCAAGACGGGGAGTTTATCTACAAGGTGAAGCTCCGGGGAACTAACTTCCCATCAGACGGTCCGGTCA
TGCAGAAAAAGACGATGGGTTGGGAAGCCTCCTCGGAGAGAATGTACCCAGAGGACGGCGCGCTGAAGGG
TGAAATCAAACAGAGACTCAAACTGAAAGATGGAGGACACTACGACGCGGAAGTCAAGACCACCTACAAG
GCAAAGAAACCAGTGCAGTTGCCAGGAGCGTACAACGTGAACATCAAACTTGATATCACCTCGCACAACG
AAGATTACACCATTGTGGAGCAATACGAACGGGCGGAAGGAAGGCATTCGACCGGGGGAATGGACGAATT
ATACAAGGGCTCCGGGAGCGGAATGGTGAGCAAGGGAGAAGAAGATAACATGGCTATTATCAAGGAATTT
ATGCGCTTCAAGGTTCATATGGAGGGCTCAGTGAACGGGCACGAATTTGAAATCGAGGGAGAGGGAGAAG
GCAGACCGTACGAAGGCACCCAGACTGCTAAGCTGAAGGTTACTAAGGGAGGACCTCTGCCCTTCGCATG
GGACATCCTTTCGCCGCAGTTCATGTACGGTTCCAAGGCTTATGTGAAGCACCCGGCAGACATTCCGGAT
TACCTGAAGCTGTCATTCCCTGAGGGCTTTAAGTGGGAGCGCGTGATGAACTTTGAAGATGGTGGAGTGG
TGACTGTGACCCAAGACTCCTCCCTGCAAGATGGGGAGTTCATCTACAAAGTCAAGTTGCGCGGAACTAA
TTTCCCTTCGGACGGGCCGGTGATGCAGAAGAAAACTATGGGATGGGAAGCTTCATCGGAAAGGATGTAC
CCCGAGGACGGAGCCCTGAAAGGGGAGATCAAGCAGCGGCTCAAGCTCAAGGATGGCGGTCATTACGACG
CCGAAGTCAAGACCACGTACAAGGCCAAGAAGCCGGTGCAGCTCCCTGGCGCGTACAATGTCAATATCAA
GCTCGACATCACGTCCCATAATGAGGATTATACTATCGTGGAACAGTACGAGCGCGCCGAAGGACGGCAC
TCAACCGGAGGAATGGACGAGCTGTACAAGAGATCTATGATGGACTCAGGGATGGAAGAGGACGTCACCC
TGCCTGGGACCCTCAGCGGCTGCAGTGGCCTTCACCCTGTTCTACCAAGTGATCTGGATGTCATCAGTGA
CACTACTGGCTTGGGAAATGGAGTGCTCCCAATCATGTCAGAAGAAAAGGTCTCTCCCACCAGAGCCCGG
AACATGAAGGACTTTGAAAACCAAATCACTGAGCTGAAGAAGGAGAACTTCAATCTAAAGCTCCGGATCT
ACTTCCTTGAGGAGAGGATACAGCAGGAGTTTGCTGGCCCCACAGAGCACATCTACAAGAAGAACATTGA
ACTCAAGGTGGAAGTGGAAAGTCTGAAGCGTGAGCTCCAGGAGAGAGATCAGTTGCTCGTCAAAGCCTCC
AAAGCCGTGGAGAGCCTAGCAGAAGGGGGTGGTTCTGAAATCCAGCGGGTGAAAGAAGATGCAAGGAAGA
AGGTGCAGCAGGTGGAAGAACTCCTAACTAAAAGGATACATCTTCTAGAAGAAGATGTGAAAGCCGCCCA
AGCAGAACTGGAGAAGGCCTTTGCAGGGACAGAAACAGAGAAGGCTCTTCGGCTCAGCTTAGAAAGCAAG
CTCTCGGCGATGAAGAAGATGCAGGAGGGGGACCTGGAGATGACTCTGGCTCTGGAAGAGAAGGACAGAC
TGATTGAGGAGTTGAAGCTGTCTTTGAAGAGCAAAGAAGCTTTAATTCAGTGCCTTAAAGAGGAAAAATC
TCAGATGGCATCTCCTGACGAGAACGTGTCATCTGGAGAACTCCGAGGACTTTCTGCCACTCTAAGAGAA
GAAAAAGAGAGAGACGCTGAGGAACGGCAGAAGGAGAGAAACCACTTTGAAGAGAGGATCCAGGCACTTC
AGGAGGACCTGAGAGAGAAGGAAAGAGAAATTGCTACAGAGAAGAAAAATAGCTTAAAGAGGGATAAAGC
CATTCAGGGTCTAACCATGGCATTAAAATCAAAGGAAAAAGAGGAGTCTGAGAACTGTGAGGCTGCGCTG
GCAGAGAAGGAAGCCCTGTTGGCCAAGCTGCACTCGGAAAATGTCACAAAGAATACTGAGAACCATAGGT
TGCTCAGGAATGTTAAAAAGGTCACCCAGGAGTTGAATGACCTGAAGAAGGAGAAGCTGAGACTAGAGCG
GGACCTGGAGGAAGCCCACCGAGAAGGGAACAGAGGAGCCCGAACCATCCATGACCTTAGAAATGAAGTT
GAGAAACTACGCAAGGAAGTGTGTGAGAGAGAGAAGGCTGTGGAGAAGCATTACAAGAGTCTTCCAGGCG
AAAGCAGTTCAAAGTTCCATTCTCAAGAACAAGTGGTCAAAGGTCTGACAGAAAGTGCCAGTCAGGAGGA
CCTGCTGCTGCAGAAATCCAATGAAAAAGATTTGGAAGCAATACAGCAGAACTGTTATTTAATGACTGCA
GAGGAGCTCAAGTTTGGGAGCGATGGCTTAATAACAGAAAAGTGTTCTCAGCAGTCACCAGACAGCAAAC
TCATCTTCTCCAAGGAAAAGCAACAATCAGAGTATGAAGGGCTGACTGGGGACTTAAAGACAGAACAGAA
CGTCTATGCCCATCTGGCAAAGAATCTGCAGGACACAGACAGCAAACTGCAGGCTGAATTGAAAAGGGTT
CTTGCCCTCCGGAAGCAGCTGGAGCAGGATGTGCTTGCCTATCGGAATCTGCAGACGGCCCTGCAGGAGC
AGCTCAGTGAAATTCGGAAGCGGGAAGAAGAGCCGTTTTCATTTTATAGCGATCAAACATCATATCTAAG
TATTTGCCTTGAAGAGCACAGTCAGTTTCAATTGGAGCATTTTTCTCAAGAAGAAATCAAGAAAAAGGTC
ATTGACCTCATACAGCTTGTGAAGGACCTGCATGCAGACAACCAGCACCTGAAGAAAACCATTTTTGATA
TCTCTTGCATGGGTGTCCAGGGAAATGACAGACTTGAGTCAACAAAACAAGCAGAGATCATGGAGGACTA
TGCTGAGGGTGGCGGCAAGGATGGATATGTAAGGCACATGGATTCCAATATTTTAGACCATGATGGGGCC
CACACACCTGATACCTCTGAAGACCATAGCCTAGAGGATGAGCTCCTGAGCCTACTCGCCACTTTCTTCA
GTAAGAAGGCTACACCGTCGCTGGAGTCCAGGCCGGATCTGCTGAAAGCACTTGGTGCCCTGCTTTTGGA
ACGGATATGCTTGGCAGAACAGGGAAGTCCTGGAGATCACTCTGATAGTAAAGCTGAGAAGGCACTTGAG
CAAGTAGCTGTTCGGTTGAGAGATGAACTTGGCCATTCCTGCCTAGCCAACTCATTCTCCAAGTCACACA
GTGAGCTCAAGTCACCGCGGGGCACCTGGCTAGTAAAGACAGGTGATGAAGCCAAGGTGGAGCTGAAGAG
TGTCTCAGTGCAGACCATGACCATAGAGGACAGCACCTGTGGATTCAAACCTGAGAGGAAGAGAGAAGCT
TGGGCAGGGAAACCAGAAGAGGCCGTTTTCAGCACTGAGCTTGAGTCAGAGGCGTTGGGTGAGATGCCAG
GGCTACAGGCCACTCACCTCTCATTCCCCAGTGCCATCGACAAGGATGACCAGAAGACAGGCTTGCTGAT
CCAATTAAAAACACCTGAGTTATTGGAAAATTTGTATAATCTTCCTGCCTCCCAAGAGGTGGTAGCTCAA
CTCCAGGGCCAGGTTCTAGAGCTGCAGAAAGAGCTGAAAGAGTATAAGATCCGCAACAAGCAACTCCTTG
ATAAGCTAATTCTGGCAGAGGCAATGATGGAGGGGATGGCAGTGCCCAACTCTGCTCCGGTAAACGTGCC
TGCAGCCCAGGCTGTTGTGAGAACAGCCTTCCAAGGCAAGCCAGGCGAGCAAGAAGGACATGAAACCACA
CATTCTGCCGGAAGAGACAAGGAAGTAGACAGTGACCAATATACAAGCTTTGAGATTGATTCTGAAATCT
GTCCACCTGATGACCTTGCCTTATTACCAGCATGCAAAGAGAACCTTGAAGACTTCTTAGGCCCACCCTC
CATAGCCACTTACCTGGATTCCAAGAGTCAGCTCTCTGTTAAAGTCAGTGTGGTTGGAACTGACCAGTCT
GAGAATATCAATCTCCCTGATGATACAGAAGCCTTAAAACAGAAAATCCATGACTTGCAAACTGAGCTGG
AAGGCTACCGGAACATCATTGTCCAGCTACAGAAGCATTCTCAGTGCAGTGAGGCTATTATTACAGTTTT
GTGTGGGACAGAAGGGGCCCAAGATGGCCTGAACAAGCCTAAGGGCCACATCGATGAAGAAGAGATGACA
TTTTCAAGTTTGCACCAAGTAAGATATGTGAAGCACATGAAAATCCTCCGTCCACTAACCCCAGAAATAA
TTGATGGCAAGATGCTAGAGAGCCTCAAGCAGCAGCTGGTAGAACAGGAGCAGGAGCTACAGAAGGAGCA
GGATTTGAACTTGGAACTTTTCGGTGAAATCCATAACCTGCAGAACAAGTTCCGAGACCTCTCGCCATCA
AGATACGATTCATTGGTTCAGTCCCAAGCAAGGGAGCTCTCTCTTCAGCGGCAGCAAATTAAGGATAGTC
ATGATATCTGTGTCGTTTGCCATCAACACATGAGCACCATGATCAAGGCATTTGAGGAACTTCTGCAGGC
CAGTGATGTGGACAGTTGTGTGGCTGAGGGCTTCCGCGAGCAGCTAACACAGTGTGCTGGACTGCTAGAG
CAACTGGAGAAGCTGTTTCTCCATGGAAAGTCAGCCAGAGTGGAACCACATACCCAGACTGAACTGCTAA
GGAGGTTAAGAACTGAAGAAGACAACTTACCTTACCAACATCTCCTGCCTGAATCTCCTGAGCCTTCTGC
CTCTCATGCTCTGTCAGATGATGAAATGTCTGAGAAGTCCTTCCTGTCCAGAGAACCGAAGCCAGACAGT
GAGACTGAGAAGTACCCAACAATAGCGAGCCGTTTTCCTCAAGACTTACTAATGGAACACATACAGGAAA
TTCGAACTTTGAGAAAGCATTTGGAAGAATCTATTAAAACAAATGAGAAGCTCCGGAAACAGCTGGAACG
GCAGGGATGTGAGACTGACCAAGGCTCTACAAATGTTTCTGCTTACAGCTCAGAACTGCACAATTCTCTG
ACATCAGAAATACAGTTCCTGAGGAAGCAGAATGAGGCCCTCAGTACGATGCTCGAGAAGGGGTCCAAAG
AAAAACAGAAAGAGAATGAAAAATTGCGTGAGTCCCTGGCCAGGAAGACTGAGAGTCTTGAGCACCTTCA
GCTAGAGTATGCCAGTGTAAGGGAAGAAAATGAAAGACTGCGGAGAGACATCAGTGAGAAGGAGAGACAA
AACCAGCAGTTGACTCAGGAGGTCTGCAGCAGCCTCCAAGAGCTGAGCAGGGTACAGGAAGAGGCAAAGT
CAAGACAGCAGCTGCTCTTACAGAAAGACGAGCTGCTTCAGTCCCTCCAAATGGAGCTTAAGGTGTATGA
GAAGCTGGCCGAGGAGCATCAGAAGCTACAGCAAGAGGCCCGAGGTGAGGCATGTGGAGGAGGCCAGAAG
GGGCAGGATCCTTTCAGCAACCTGCATGGTCTCCTGAAAGAGATACAGGTTCTCCGAGACCAGGCAGAAA
GGAGCATTCAAACTAACAACACACTGAAGAGCAAGCTGGAGAAGCAGCTATCACAGGGGTCAAAGCAGGC
CCAGGAAGGGGCCCTCACTTTGGCTGTTCAGGCCCTGTCTGTCACTGAGTGGTCCCTTCAGTTGGACAAA
CACGATGTCAACAAATGTCCTGAGGCCAGCGATAATTCATTTGATCTATTTGAATCTACCCAGGCAATGG
CACCTAAATCAGCTTCTGAGACTCCTGTCCTTTCTGGAACTGATGTTGATTCCCTCTCCTGTGACAGTAC
CAGTTCTGCCACCAGCCCCTCTTGCATGCCCTGCCTGGTTGCTGGCCGCCACCTGTGGGCCAGCAAGAGT
GGCCACCACATGCTGTGCCTGATTGAGGACTATGATGCCCTCTATAAGCAGATCAGCTGGGGCCAGACAC
TGCTTGCCAAGATGGATATTCAAACCCAAGAGGCTCTGAGCCCCACAAGTCAGAAGCTGGGACCAAAGGC
TTCATTCTCTGTGCCTCTGAGCAAGTTTCTCTCCAGCATGAACACAGCCAAGCTGATCCTGGAAAAAGCC
TCCAGGTTGCTGAAGCTCTTCTGGAGGGTCTCTGTCCCCACCAACGGCCAGTGTTCCCTTCACTGTGACC
AGATTGGAGAAATGAAGGCAGAGATCACCAAACTACACAAAAAATTGTTTGAACAAGAAAAGAAGCTGCA
GAACACAGCAAAACTTCTGCAGCAGAGCAAGCACCAGGAGAAAATCATCTTTGATCAGTTGGTCATCACC
CACCAAGTCCTTCGGAAAGCCAGGGGAAACCTGGAGCTCAGGCCTAGAGCTGCCCATCCAGGAACATCCA
GTCCCAGCAGACCGGGCTCATGAGTCGACGGTACCGCGGGCCCGGGATCCACCGGATCTAGATAAGTAAT
GATCATAATCAGCCATATCACATCTGTAGAGGTTTTACTTGCTTTAAAAAACCTCCCACACCTCCCCCTG
AACCTGAAACATAAAATGAATGCAATTGTTGTTGTTAACTTGTTTATTGCAGCTTATAATGGTTACAAAT
AAAGCAATAGCATCACAAATTTCACAAATAAAGCATTTTTTTCACTGCATTCTAGTTGTGGTTTGTCCAA
ACTCATCAATGTATCTTATCATGTCTGGATCAATTCGTAATCATGTCATAGCTGTTTCCTGTGTGAAATT
GTTATCCGCTCACAATTCCACACAACATACGAGCCGGAAGCATAAAGTGTAAAGCCTGGGGTGCCTAATG
AGTGAGCTAACTCACATTAATTGCGTTGCGCTCACTGCCCGCTTTCCAGTCGGGAAACCTGTCGTGCCAG
CTGCATTAATGAATCGGCCAACGCGCGGGGAGAGGCGGTTTGCGTATTGGGCGCTCTTCCGCTTCCTCGC
TCACTGACTCGCTGCGCTCGGTCGTTCGGCTGCGGCGAGCGGTATCAGCTCACTCAAAGGCGGTAATACG
GTTATCCACAGAATCAGGGGATAACGCAGGAAAGAACATGTGAGCAAAAGGCCAGCAAAAGGCCAGGAAC
CGTAAAAAGGCCGCGTTGCTGGCGTTTTTCCATAGGCTCCGCCCCCCTGACGAGCATCACAAAAATCGAC
GCTCAAGTCAGAGGTGGCGAAACCCGACAGGACTATAAAGATACCAGGCGTTTCCCCCTGGAAGCTCCCT
CGTGCGCTCTCCTGTTCCGACCCTGCCGCTTACCGGATACCTGTCCGCCTTTCTCCCTTCGGGAAGCGTG
GCGCTTTCTCATAGCTCACGCTGTAGGTATCTCAGTTCGGTGTAGGTCGTTCGCTCCAAGCTGGGCTGTG
TGCACGAACCCCCCGTTCAGCCCGACCGCTGCGCCTTATCCGGTAACTATCGTCTTGAGTCCAACCCGGT
AAGACACGACTTATCGCCACTGGCAGCAGCCACTGGTAACAGGATTAGCAGAGCGAGGTATGTAGGCGGT
GCTACAGAGTTCTTGAAGTGGTGGCCTAACTACGGCTACACTAGAAGAACAGTATTTGGTATCTGCGCTC
TGCTGAAGCCAGTTACCTTCGGAAAAAGAGTTGGTAGCTCTTGATCCGGCAAACAAACCACCGCTGGTAG
CGGTGGTTTTTTTGTTTGCAAGCAGCAGATTACGCGCAGAAAAAAAGGATCTCAAGAAGATCCTTTGATC
TTTTCTACGGGGTCTGACGCTCAGTGGAACGAAAACTCACGTTAAGGGATTTTGGTCATGAGATTATCAA
AAAGGATCTTCACCTAGATCCTTTTAAATTAAAAATGAAGTTTTAAATCAATCTAAAGTATATATGAGTA
AACTTGGTCTGACAGTTACCAATGCTTAATCAGTGAGGCACCTATCTCAGCGATCTGTCTATTTCGTTCA
TCCATAGTTGCCTGACTCCCCGTCGTGTAGATAACTACGATACGGGAGGGCTTACCATCTGGCCCCAGTG
CTGCAATGATACCGCGAGACCCACGCTCACCGGCTCCAGATTTATCAGCAATAAACCAGCCAGCCGGAAG
GGCCGAGCGCAGAAGTGGTCCTGCAACTTTATCCGCCTCCATCCAGTCTATTAATTGTTGCCGGGAAGCT
AGAGTAAGTAGTTCGCCAGTTAATAGTTTGCGCAACGTTGTTGCCATTGCTACAGGCATCGTGGTGTCAC
GCTCGTCGTTTGGTATGGCTTCATTCAGCTCCGGTTCCCAACGATCAAGGCGAGTTACATGATCCCCCAT
GTTGTGCAAAAAAGCGGTTAGCTCCTTCGGTCCTCCGATCGTTGTCAGAAGTAAGTTGGCCGCAGTGTTA
TCACTCATGGTTATGGCAGCACTGCATAATTCTCTTACTGTCATGCCATCCGTAAGATGCTTTTCTGTGA
CTGGTGAGTACTCAACCAAGTCATTCTGAGAATAGTGTATGCGGCGACCGAGTTGCTCTTGCCCGGCGTC
AATACGGGATAATACCGCGCCACATAGCAGAACTTTAAAAGTGCTCATCATTGGAAAACGTTCTTCGGGG
CGAAAACTCTCAAGGATCTTACCGCTGTTGAGATCCAGTTCGATGTAACCCACTCGTGCACCCAACTGAT
CTTCAGCATCTTTTACTTTCACCAGCGTTTCTGGGTGAGCAAAAACAGGAAGGCAAAATGCCGCAAAAAA
GGGAATAAGGGCGACACGGAAATGTTGAATACTCATACTCTTCCTTTTTCAATATTATTGAAGCATTTAT
CAGGGTTATTGTCTCATGAGCGGATACATATTTGAATGTATTTAGAAAAATAAACAAATAGGGGTTCCGC
GCACATTTCCCCGAAAAGTGCCACCTGACGTCTAAGAAACCATTATTATCATGACATTAACCTATAAAAA
TAGGCGTATCACGAGGCCCTTTCGTCTCGCGCGTTTCGGTGATGACGGTGAAAACCTCTGACACATGCAG
CTCCCGGAGACGGTCACAGCTTGTCTGTAAGCGGATGCCGGGAGCAGACAAGCCCGTCAGGGCGCGTCAG
CGGGTGTTGGCGGGTGTCGGGGCTGGCTTAACTATGCGGCATCAGAGCAGATTGTACTGAGAGTGCACCA
TATGCGGTGTGAAATACCGCACAGATGCGTAAGGAGAAAATACCGCATCAGGCGCCATTCGCCATTCAGG
CTGCGCAACTGTTGGGAAGGGCGATCGGTGCGGGCCTCTTCGCTATTACGCCAGCTGGCGAAAGGGGGAT
GTGCTGCAAGGCGATTAAGTTGGGTAACGCCAGGGTTTTCCCAGTCACGACGTTGTAAAACGACGGCCAG
TGCCAAGTTGGGATCTTTGCATTGGCCCACGGCTCTCAGGATGGGGATGCTCCCCTTCAGCACCCGGTTC
CCCTTGGAAACTGATGGTCCTGGCTCTGTGGCATGGCAGTGGCACTGTGAGGAGCCCCCTACCAGCAGCA
CACAGTGGGGTTGGCACTGCCACGCTCCGGATGCCGCGCTCTGATCCAACCCCATAATCAAGGGAACCCG
AATTGCCCCATCATTGCCCCCACCACCCCCATCCTGCCGGGCCCTCACACCCCACGCTGCCTTCTGGTGA
CATTCCCCAGCCCAAACCCACGGCTTCATGGCTACCGCGGGGCATTTCCCATTGCCGCCCCATTATCAGC
TCTGCACACCTCCCGCTGTACCCATGCCTCGTGGCTGCCCTTCTTTGACGTATAATCTTCTAATTAATAC
CCGGCCTTGTCAAAGTGGAGCACAAACGTTAATTAATTCCCCAGCAGGCAGGTAATTAACAGTGTGACTC
CCTTTTTGCTGCGAGTGGGGCTGATACAGAGAGATGTGGCACTATGGAGCCCACGGGGTCCTGGCACTGG
GTGCCCACGGAGGTCCCCATGTGCTGCAGTGTCACCGCCTCCGAGGAGACAGTATTGTCCCTGCGGTGTC
CCTGCAGCTCAGCTCTGTCCACAGGGCCACCTCCAGTTTGGAGGGGACACAATGCAGCCCCGATGCAACC
CATCCTCGCAGCATCCCAGGGACAAAGACCCCACTGCAAGACCGCACACAGGGCTGGGTCCCGCTCCCCT
AATATCTACAGTGCTTCTTGCATGGCCCCTTAATCAATGCAGTTAATCAGCATGCGCTCATGCACCGCTC
TGGAGCTGCAAAGCCCCTCGCAGCGCTGCTCACCAACACCGCGCACCGCCCCGGCCCAGCCTGCAGCACG
CGCTGCAAACAGGAAAGAAACAAAATATTGCCCAAATGTAGGCAAAGGCATTCGGCTGCCTTGACCTCCG
CCGGGCCGGGCCCTGCCTGACTCAGCTCCTTACTCAGCGCTCGCTTCCTCCCTCCGGCTGCCACCGCCGC
AGCGCACACCCTGACAAAGAGTGGCCCTTAACGGGCTCTGAGGTGCACCCAGCAGTGCACTCAGCAGTCC
AAGGGCCGGCCTGGAGGTTTGCACCGCTACGTGCTGACATTAGCATTGAACTTGGCCCTGGGTAGTGCTG
CAGGCCGGGCGGGGTGGGTGTAGAGAGTGCAGCGCGCGTTGCACCCGGTGCCCCTTCCCCTCCCTTGCAT
CCCAGCAGGCTGCACCCCAGCACCAGGCCCGTGCATGCATGCTCCTGGTGTTATTGCAGCCTGGTGCATG
CATGCGTCTTGATGGTGCAGCGCTGTGCATGCATCCTCCTTGGTGTGTAGCAGTCTAGTGCATGCATACC
CCTCGGTGTTATTGCTGCTCTGTGCACGCACGCTCATTGTATCACTTCATCCCAGTGCATGCACTCACAC
TGGAGCGATTGCTGCTCGGTGCACGCACACTCATTGTATCACTGCAGCTCAGTGGCTGCACGCACACCGG
TGTTATTGCTGCTCGGTGCGTGCATGCACATCAGTGTCGCTGCAGCTCAGTGCATGCACGCTCATTGCCC
ATCGCTATCCCTGCCTCTCCTGCTGGCGCTCCCCGGGAGGTGACTTCAAGGGGACCGCAGGACCACCTCG
GGGGTGGGGGGAGGGCTGCACACGCGGACCCCGCTCCCCCTCCCCAACAAAGCACTGTGGAATCAAAAAG
GGGGGAGGGGGGATGGAGGGGCGCGTCACACCCCCGCCCCACACCCTCACCTCGAGGTGAGCCCCACGTT
CTGCTTCACTCTCCCCATCTC
